>Addgene plasmid #85410 | pGH220_wtGFP | depositor full sequence | sequence record 164932 | pGH220_wtGFP sequence 7766 bps
GCTTAAGCGGTCGACGGATCGGGAGATCTCCCGATCCCCTATGGTGCACTCTCAGTACAATCTGCTCTGA
TGCCGCATAGTTAAGCCAGTATCTGCTCCCTGCTTGTGTGTTGGAGGTCGCTGAGTAGTGCGCGAGCAAA
ATTTAAGCTACAACAAGGCAAGGCTTGACCGACAATTGCATGAAGAATCTGCTTAGGGTTAGGCGTTTTG
CGCTGCTTCGCGATGTACGGGCCAGATATACGCGTTGACATTGATTATTGACTAGTTATTAATAGTAATC
AATTACGGGGTCATTAGTTCATAGCCCATATATGGAGTTCCGCGTTACATAACTTACGGTAAATGGCCCG
CCTGGCTGACCGCCCAACGACCCCCGCCCATTGACGTCAATAATGACGTATGTTCCCATAGTAACGCCAA
TAGGGACTTTCCATTGACGTCAATGGGTGGAGTATTTACGGTAAACTGCCCACTTGGCAGTACATCAAGT
GTATCATATGCCAAGTACGCCCCCTATTGACGTCAATGACGGTAAATGGCCCGCCTGGCATTATGCCCAG
TACATGACCTTATGGGACTTTCCTACTTGGCAGTACATCTACGTATTAGTCATCGCTATTACCATGGTGA
TGCGGTTTTGGCAGTACATCAATGGGCGTGGATAGCGGTTTGACTCACGGGGATTTCCAAGTCTCCACCC
CATTGACGTCAATGGGAGTTTGTTTTGGCACCAAAATCAACGGGACTTTCCAAAATGTCGTAACAACTCC
GCCCCATTGACGCAAATGGGCGGTAGGCGTGTACGGTGGGAGGTCTATATAAGCAGCGCGTTTTGCCTGT
ACTGGGTCTCTCTGGTTAGACCAGATCTGAGCCTGGGAGCTCTCTGGCTAACTAGGGAACCCACTGCTTA
AGCCTCAATAAAGCTTGCCTTGAGTGCTTCAAGTAGTGTGTGCCCGTCTGTTGTGTGACTCTGGTAACTA
GAGATCCCTCAGACCCTTTTAGTCAGTGTGGAAAATCTCTAGCAGTGGCGCCCGAACAGGGACTTGAAAG
CGAAAGGGAAACCAGAGGAGCTCTCTCGACGCAGGACTCGGCTTGCTGAAGCGCGCACGGCAAGAGGCGA
GGGGCGGCGACTGGTGAGTACGCCAAAAATTTTGACTAGCGGAGGCTAGAAGGAGAGAGATGGGTGCGAG
AGCGTCAGTATTAAGCGGGGGAGAATTAGATCGCGATGGGAAAAAATTCGGTTAAGGCCAGGGGGAAAGA
AAAAATATAAATTAAAACATATAGTATGGGCAAGCAGGGAGCTAGAACGATTCGCAGTTAATCCTGGCCT
GTTAGAAACATCAGAAGGCTGTAGACAAATACTGGGACAGCTACAACCATCCCTTCAGACAGGATCAGAA
GAACTTAGATCATTATATAATACAGTAGCAACCCTCTATTGTGTGCATCAAAGGATAGAGATAAAAGACA
CCAAGGAAGCTTTAGACAAGATAGAGGAAGAGCAAAACAAAAGTAAGACCACCGCACAGCAAGCGGCCGG
CCGCGCTGATCTTCAGACCTGGAGGAGGAGATATGAGGGACAATTGGAGAAGTGAATTATATAAATATAA
AGTAGTAAAAATTGAACCATTAGGAGTAGCACCCACCAAGGCAAAGAGAAGAGTGGTGCAGAGAGAAAAA
AGAGCAGTGGGAATAGGAGCTTTGTTCCTTGGGTTCTTGGGAGCAGCAGGAAGCACTATGGGCGCAGCGT
CAATGACGCTGACGGTACAGGCCAGACAATTATTGTCTGGTATAGTGCAGCAGCAGAACAATTTGCTGAG
GGCTATTGAGGCGCAACAGCATCTGTTGCAACTCACAGTCTGGGGCATCAAGCAGCTCCAGGCAAGAATC
CTGGCTGTGGAAAGATACCTAAAGGATCAACAGCTCCTGGGGATTTGGGGTTGCTCTGGAAAACTCATTT
GCACCACTGCTGTGCCTTGGAATGCTAGTTGGAGTAATAAATCTCTGGAACAGATTTGGAATCACACGAC
CTGGATGGAGTGGGACAGAGAAATTAACAATTACACAAGCTTAATACACTCCTTAATTGAAGAATCGCAA
AACCAGCAAGAAAAGAATGAACAAGAATTATTGGAATTAGATAAATGGGCAAGTTTGTGGAATTGGTTTA
ACATAACAAATTGGCTGTGGTATATAAAATTATTCATAATGATAGTAGGAGGCTTGGTAGGTTTAAGAAT
AGTTTTTGCTGTACTTTCTATAGTGAATAGAGTTAGGCAGGGATATTCACCATTATCGTTTCAGACCCAC
CTCCCAACCCCGAGGGGACCCGACAGGCCCGAAGGAATAGAAGAAGAAGGTGGAGAGAGAGACAGAGACA
GATCCATTCGATTAGTGAACGGATCGGCACTGCGTGCGCCAATTCTGCAGACAAATGGCAGTATTCATCC
ACAATTTTAAAAGAAAAGGGGGGATTGGGGGGTACAGTGCAGGGGAAAGAATAGTAGACATAATAGCAAC
AGACATACAAACTAAAGAATTACAAAAACAAATTACAAAAATTCAAAATTTTCGGGTTTATTACAGGGAC
AGCAGAGATCCAGTTTGGTTAGTACCGGGCCCGCTCTAGGGCCGCGTGGATAACCGTATTACCGCCATGC
ATGTGCCCGTCAGTGGGCAGAGCGCACATCGCCCACAGTCCCCGAGAAGTTGGGGGGAGGGGTCGGCAAT
TGAACCGGTGCCTAGAGAAGGTGGCGCGGGGTAAACTGGGAAAGTGATGTCGTGTACTGGCTCCGCCTTT
TTCCCGAGGGTGGGGGAGAACCGTATATAAGTGCAGTAGTCGCCGTGAACGTTCTTTTTCGCAACGGGTT
TGCCGCCAGAACACAGGTAAGTGCCGTGTGTGGTTCCCGCGGGCCTGGCCTCTTTACGGGTTATGGCCCT
TGCGTGCCTTGAATTACTTCCACCTGGCTGCAGTACGTGATTCTTGATCCCGAGCTTCGGGTTGGAAGTG
GGTGGGAGAGTTCGAGGCCTTGCGCTTAAGGAGCCCCTTCGCCTCGTGCTTGAGTTGAGGCCTGGCCTGG
GCGCTGGGGCCGCCGCGTGCGAATCTGGTGGCACCTTCGCGCCTGTCTCGCTGCTTTCGATAAGTCTCTA
GCCATTTAAAATTTTTGATGACCTGCTGCGACGCTTTTTTTCTGGCAAGATAGTCTTGTAAATGCGGGCC
AAGATCTGCACACTGGTATTTCGGTTTTTGGGGCCGCGGGCGGCGACGGGGCCCGTGCGTCCCAGCGCAC
ATGTTCGGCGAGGCGGGGCCTGCGAGCGCGGCCACCGAGAATCGGACGGGGGTAGTCTCAAGCTGGCCGG
CCTGCTCTGGTGCCTGGCCTCGCGCCGCCGTGTATCGCCCCGCCCTGGGCGGCAAGGCTGGCCCGGTCGG
CACCAGTTGCGTGAGCGGAAAGATGGCCGCTTCCCGGCCCTGCTGCAGGGAGCTCAAAATGGAGGACGCG
GCGCTCGGGAGAGCGGGCGGGTGAGTCACCCACACAAAGGAAAAGGGCCTTTCCGTCCTCAGCCGTCGCT
TCATGTGACTCCACGGAGTACCGGGCGCCGTCCAGGCACCTCGATTAGTTCTCGAGCTTTTGGAGTACGT
CGTCTTTAGGTTGGGGGGAGGGGTTTTATGCGATGGAGTTTCCCCACACTGAGTGGGTGGAGACTGAAGT
TAGGCCAGCTTGGCACTTGATGTAATTCTCCTTGGAATTTGCCCTTTTTGAGTTTGGATCTTGGTTCATT
CTCAAGCCTCAGACAGTGGTTCAAAGTTTTTTTCTTCCATTTCAGGTGTCGTGAGCTAGCCCACCATGGT
GAGCAAGGGCGAGGAGCTGTTCACCGGGGTGGTGCCCATCCTGGTCGAGCTGGACGGCGACGTAAACGGC
CACAAGTTCAGCGTGTCTGGCGAGGGCGAGGGCGATGCCACCTACGGCAAGCTGACCCTGAAGTTCATCT
GCACCACCGGCAAGCTGCCCGTGCCCTGGCCCACCCTCGTGACCACCTTCAGCTACGGCGTGCAGTGCTT
CAGCCGCTACCCCGACCACATGAAGCAGCACGACTTCTTCAAGTCCGCCATGCCCGAAGGCTACGTCCAG
GAGCGCACCATCTTCTTCAAGGACGACGGCAACTACAAGACCCGCGCCGAGGTGAAGTTCGAGGGCGACA
CCCTGGTGAACCGCATCGAGCTGAAGGGCATCGACTTCAAGGAGGACGGCAACATCCTGGGGCACAAGCT
GGAGTACAACTACAACAGCCACAACGTCTATATCATGGCCGACAAGCAGAAGAACGGCATCAAGGCGAAC
TTCAAGATCCGCCACAACATCGAGGACGGCAGCGTGCAGCTCGCCGACCACTACCAGCAGAACACCCCCA
TCGGCGACGGCCCCGTGCTGCTGCCCGACAACCACTACCTGAGCACCCAGTCCGCCCTGAGCAAAGACCC
CAACGAGAAGCGCGATCACATGGTCCTGCTGGAGTTCGTGACCGCCGCCGGGATCACTCTCGGCATGGAC
GAGCTGTACAAGTAATCTAGAGTTGAACCGACTAGTAAGCCAGGTCGAGACATGTTTAAGGGTTCCGGTT
CCACTAGGTACAATTCGATATCAAGCTTATCGATAATCAACCTCTGGATTACAAAATTTGTGAAAGATTG
ACTGGTATTCTTAACTATGTTGCTCCTTTTACGCTATGTGGATACGCTGCTTTAATGCCTTTGTATCATG
CTATTGCTTCCCGTATGGCTTTCATTTTCTCCTCCTTGTATAAATCCTGGTTGCTGTCTCTTTATGAGGA
GTTGTGGCCCGTTGTCAGGCAACGTGGCGTGGTGTGCACTGTGTTTGCTGACGCAACCCCCACTGGTTGG
GGCATTGCCACCACCTGTCAGCTCCTTTCCGGGACTTTCGCTTTCCCCCTCCCTATTGCCACGGCGGAAC
TCATCGCCGCCTGCCTTGCCCGCTGCTGGACAGGGGCTCGGCTGTTGGGCACTGACAATTCCGTGGTGTT
GTCGGGGAAATCATCGTCCTTTCCTTGGCTGCTCGCCTGTGTTGCCACCTGGATTCTGCGCGGGACGTCC
TTCTGCTACGTCCCTTCGGCCCTCAATCCAGCGGACCTTCCTTCCCGCGGCCTGCTGCCGGCTCTGCGGC
CTCTTCCGCGTCTTCGCCTTCGCCCTCAGACGAGTCGGATCTCCCTTTGGGCCGCCTCCCCGCATCGATA
CCGTCGACCTCGATCGAGACCTAGAAAAACATGGAGCAATCACAAGTAGCAATACAGCAGCTACCAATGC
TGATTGTGCCTGGCTAGAAGCACAAGAGGAGGAGGAGGTGGGTTTTCCAGTCACACCTCAGGTACCTTTA
AGACCAATGACTTACAAGGCAGCTGTAGATCTTAGCCACTTTTTAAAAGAAAAGGGGGGACTGGAAGGGC
TAATTCACTCCCAACGAAGACAAGATATCCTTGATCTGTGGATCTACCACACACAAGGCTACTTCCCTGA
TTGGCAGAACTACACACCAGGGCCAGGGATCAGATATCCACTGACCTTTGGATGGTGCTACAAGCTAGTA
CCAGTTGAGCAAGAGAAGGTAGAAGAAGCCAATGAAGGAGAGAACACCCGCTTGTTACACCCTGTGAGCC
TGCATGGGATGGATGACCCGGAGAGAGAAGTATTAGAGTGGAGGTTTGACAGCCGCCTAGCATTTCATCA
CATGGCCCGAGAGCTGCATCCGGACTGTACTGGGTCTCTCTGGTTAGACCAGATCTGAGCCTGGGAGCTC
TCTGGCTAACTAGGGAACCCACTGCTTAAGCCTCAATAAAGCTTGCCTTGAGTGCTTCAAGTAGTGTGTG
CCCGTCTGTTGTGTGACTCTGGTAACTAGAGATCCCTCAGACCCTTTTAGTCAGTGTGGAAAATCTCTAG
CAGCATGTGAGCAAAAGGCCAGCAAAAGGCCAGGAACCGTAAAAAGGCCGCGTTGCTGGCGTTTTTCCAT
AGGCTCCGCCCCCCTGACGAGCATCACAAAAATCGACGCTCAAGTCAGAGGTGGCGAAACCCGACAGGAC
TATAAAGATACCAGGCGTTTCCCCCTGGAAGCTCCCTCGTGCGCTCTCCTGTTCCGACCCTGCCGCTTAC
CGGATACCTGTCCGCCTTTCTCCCTTCGGGAAGCGTGGCGCTTTCTCATAGCTCACGCTGTAGGTATCTC
AGTTCGGTGTAGGTCGTTCGCTCCAAGCTGGGCTGTGTGCACGAACCCCCCGTTCAGCCCGACCGCTGCG
CCTTATCCGGTAACTATCGTCTTGAGTCCAACCCGGTAAGACACGACTTATCGCCACTGGCAGCAGCCAC
TGGTAACAGGATTAGCAGAGCGAGGTATGTAGGCGGTGCTACAGAGTTCTTGAAGTGGTGGCCTAACTAC
GGCTACACTAGAAGAACAGTATTTGGTATCTGCGCTCTGCTGAAGCCAGTTACCTTCGGAAAAAGAGTTG
GTAGCTCTTGATCCGGCAAACAAACCACCGCTGGTAGCGGTGGTTTTTTTGTTTGCAAGCAGCAGATTAC
GCGCAGAAAAAAAGGATCTCAAGAAGATCCTTTGATCTTTTCTACGGGGTCTGACGCTCAGTGGAACGAA
AACTCACGTTAAGGGATTTTGGTCATGAGATTATCAAAAAGGATCTTCACCTAGATCCTTTTAAATTAAA
AATGAAGTTTTAAATCAATCTAAAGTATATATGAGTAAACTTGGTCTGACAGTTACCAATGCTTAATCAG
TGAGGCACCTATCTCAGCGATCTGTCTATTTCGTTCATCCATAGTTGCCTGACTCCCCGTCGTGTAGATA
ACTACGATACGGGAGGGCTTACCATCTGGCCCCAGTGCTGCAATGATACCGCGAGACCCACGCTCACCGG
CTCCAGATTTATCAGCAATAAACCAGCCAGCCGGAAGGGCCGAGCGCAGAAGTGGTCCTGCAACTTTATC
CGCCTCCATCCAGTCTATTAATTGTTGCCGGGAAGCTAGAGTAAGTAGTTCGCCAGTTAATAGTTTGCGC
AACGTTGTTGCCATTGCTACAGGCATCGTGGTGTCACGCTCGTCGTTTGGTATGGCTTCATTCAGCTCCG
GTTCCCAACGATCAAGGCGAGTTACATGATCCCCCATGTTGTGCAAAAAAGCGGTTAGCTCCTTCGGTCC
TCCGATCGTTGTCAGAAGTAAGTTGGCCGCAGTGTTATCACTCATGGTTATGGCAGCACTGCATAATTCT
CTTACTGTCATGCCATCCGTAAGATGCTTTTCTGTGACTGGTGAGTACTCAACCAAGTCATTCTGAGAAT
AGTGTATGCGGCGACCGAGTTGCTCTTGCCCGGCGTCAATACGGGATAATACCGCGCCACATAGCAGAAC
TTTAAAAGTGCTCATCATTGGAAAACGTTCTTCGGGGCGAAAACTCTCAAGGATCTTACCGCTGTTGAGA
TCCAGTTCGATGTAACCCACTCGTGCACCCAACTGATCTTCAGCATCTTTTACTTTCACCAGCGTTTCTG
GGTGAGCAAAAACAGGAAGGCAAAATGCCGCAAAAAAGGGAATAAGGGCGACACGGAAATGTTGAATACT
CATACTCTTCCTTTTTCAATATTATTGAAGCATTTATCAGGGTTATTGTCTCATGAGCGGATACATATTT
GAATGTATTTAGAAAAATAAACAAATAGGGGTTCCGCGCACATTTCCCCGAAAAGTGCCACCTGAC
Features (pLannotate 1.2.2; 20 found; start..end, strand, type, name):
     40..92      -  misc_feature   bom (fragment): basis of mobility region from pBR322
    247..626     +  enhancer       CMV enhancer: human cytomegalovirus immediate early enhancer
    627..826     +  promoter       CMV promoter: human cytomegalovirus (CMV) immediate early promoter
    844..1024    +  LTR            5' LTR (truncated): truncated 5' long terminal repeat (LTR) from HIV-1
   1071..1196    +  misc_feature   HIV-1 Ψ: packaging signal of human immunodeficiency virus type 1
   1180..1518    +  CDS            HIV-1 gag (fragment): gag protein from human immunodeficiency virus 1; gag
   1695..1928    +  misc_feature   RRE: The Rev response element (RRE) of HIV-1 allows for Rev-dependent mRNA export from the nucleus to the cytoplasm.
   2305..2405    +  CDS            Rev (fragment): human immunodeficiency virus 1 (HIV-1) Rev protein; rev; enhances nuclear export of unspliced and incompletely spliced viral mRNAs
   2455..2572    +  misc_feature   cPPT/CTS: central polypurine tract and central termination sequence of HIV-1
   2675..2886    +  promoter       EF-1α core promoter: core promoter for human elongation factor EF-1α
   2887..3825    +  intron         EF-1α intron A: intron upstream of the start codon of human EF-1α
   3846..4565    +  CDS            EGFP: the original enhanced GFP (Yang et al., 1996) mammalian codon-optimized
   4632..4655    +  misc_feature   MCS (fragment): pBluescript multiple cloning site
   4655..5243    +  misc_feature   WPRE: woodchuck hepatitis virus posttranscriptional regulatory element
   5244..5263    +  misc_feature   MCS (fragment): pBluescript multiple cloning site
   5265..5765    +  CDS            nef (fragment): NEF_HV1LA - Experimental evidence at protein level: Swiss-Prot protein existence level 1. Extracellular Nef protein targets CD4(+) T-lymphocytes for apoptosis by interacting with CXCR4 surface receptors. From Human immunodeficiency virus type 1 group M subtype B (isolate Lai) (HIV-1).
   5772..5952    +  LTR            5' LTR (truncated): truncated 5' long terminal repeat (LTR) from HIV-1
   6014..6602    -  rep_origin     ori: high-copy-number ColE1/pMB1/pBR322/pUC origin of replication
   6773..7633    -  CDS            AmpR: β-lactamase; bla; confers resistance to ampicillin, carbenicillin, and related antibiotics
   7634..7738    -  promoter       AmpR promoter: bla
