[The description below was written by a language model from this plasmid's Addgene catalogue record and pLannotate feature annotations shown in this document.]
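Description:
pGH220_wtGFP is a lentiviral mammalian expression vector built on a pSicoR derivative lacking the puromycin cassette ("pSicoR_no puro"), designed to deliver and express a GFP coding sequence. It is propagated in E. coli through a high-copy ColE1/pUC-type origin and selected with ampicillin via the β-lactamase gene and its native promoter. No mammalian drug-selection marker is annotated, consistent with the backbone name, so transduced cells would be identified by fluorescence.

The viral portion follows a Tat-independent layout. A CMV enhancer/promoter is fused to a truncated HIV-1 5' LTR to drive genomic RNA transcription in packaging cells. This is followed by the Ψ packaging signal with an adjoining gag fragment, the Rev response element for Rev-dependent nuclear export of the unspliced genome, and the cPPT/CTS, which aids nuclear import of the reverse-transcribed DNA. The internal expression cassette uses the human EF-1α core promoter together with EF-1α intron A to drive the GFP open reading frame. A WPRE downstream enhances transcript stability and expression. A nef fragment and a second truncated LTR close the provirus at the 3' end.

The catalogue names the insert wtGFP, whereas the automated annotation labels the 720-nt ORF as EGFP. This probably reflects the closest match in the annotation database, and the record does not specify which residues distinguish the two.

The associated publication concerns directed evolution by dCas9-targeted somatic hypermutation in mammalian cells. That suggests the integrated GFP serves as a reporter or mutagenesis target, but the record itself states only that the plasmid is for lentiviral expression of wtGFP.
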