Addgene plasmid #85410: pGH220_wtGFP
Purpose: lentiviral expression vector for wtGFP
Depositing lab: Michael Bassik. Depositing organization: Stanford University. Publication: Directed evolution using dCas9-targeted somatic hypermutation in mammalian cells. Hess GT, Fresard L, Han K, Lee CH, Li A, Cimprich KA, Montgomery SB, Bassik MC. Nat Methods. 2016 Oct 31. doi: 10.1038/nmeth.4038. PubMed 27798611.
Backbone
  Vector backbone: pSicoR_no puro
  Vector type: Mammalian Expression, Lentiviral
Growth in bacteria
  Bacterial resistance: Ampicillin, 100 μg/mL
  Growth temperature: 37°C
  Growth strain: NEB Stable
  Copy number: Unknown
Gene/Insert
  Gene/Insert name: wtGFP
Terms and licenses: Academic/Nonprofit Terms; Industry Terms: Not Available to Industry
How to cite: pGH220_wtGFP was a gift from Michael Bassik (Addgene plasmid # 85410 ; http://n2t.net/addgene:85410 ; RRID:Addgene_85410)
