>Addgene plasmid #85410 | pGH220_wtGFP | addgene partial sequence | sequence record 167756 | EF1a-F 5'-TCAAGCCTCAGACAGTGGTTC-3'
TGTCGTGAGCTAGCCCACCATGGTGAGCAAGGGCGAGGAGCTGTTCACCGGGGTGGTGCCCATCCTGGTC
GAGCTGGACGGCGACGTAAACGGCCACAAGTTCAGCGTGTCTGGCGAGGGCGAGGGCGATGCCACCTACG
GCAAGCTGACCCTGAAGTTCATCTGCACCACCGGCAAGCTGCCCGTGCCCTGGCCCACCCTCGTGACCAC
CTTCAGCTACGGCGTGCAGTGCTTCAGCCGCTACCCCGACCACATGAAGCAGCACGACTTCTTCAAGTCC
GCCATGCCCGAAGGCTACGTCCAGGAGCGCACCATCTTCTTCAAGGACGACGGCAACTACAAGACCCGCG
CCGAGGTGAAGTTCGAGGGCGACACCCTGGTGAACCGCATCGAGCTGAAGGGCATCGACTTCAAGGAGGA
CGGCAACATCCTGGGGCACAAGCTGGAGTACAACTACAACAGCCACAACGTCTATATCATGGCCGACAAG
CAGAAGAACGGCATCAAGGCGAACTTCAAGATCCGCCACAACATCGAGGACGGCAGCGTGCAGCTCGCCG
ACCACTACCAGCAGAACACCCCCATCGGCGACGGCCCCGTGCTGCTGCCCGACAACCACTACCTGAGCAC
CCAGTCCGCCCTGAGCAAAGACCCCAACGAGAAGCGCGATCACATGGTCCTGCTGGAGTTCGTGACCGCC
GCCGGGATCACTCTCGGCATGGACGAGCTGTACAAGTAATCTAGAGTTGAACCGACTAGTAAGCCAGGTC
GAGACATGTTTAAGGGTTCCGGTTCCACTAGGTACAATTCGATATCAAGCTTATCGATAATCAACCTCTG
GATTACAAAATTTGTGAAAGATTGACTGGTATTCTTAACTATGTTGCTCCTTTTACGCTATGTGGATACG
CTGCTT
