>Addgene plasmid #85410 | pGH220_wtGFP | addgene partial sequence | sequence record 167757 | WPRE-R 5'-CATAGCGTAAAAGGAGCAACA-3'
ATCCAGAGGTTGATTATCGATAAGCTTGATATCGAATTGTACCTAGTGGAACCGGAACCCTTAAACATGT
CTCGACCTGGCTTACTAGTCGGTTCAACTCTAGATTACTTGTACAGCTCGTCCATGCCGAGAGTGATCCC
GGCGGCGGTCACGAACTCCAGCAGGACCATGTGATCGCGCTTCTCGTTGGGGTCTTTGCTCAGGGCGGAC
TGGGTGCTCAGGTAGTGGTTGTCGGGCAGCAGCACGGGGCCGTCGCCGATGGGGGTGTTCTGCTGGTAGT
GGTCGGCGAGCTGCACGCTGCCGTCCTCGATGTTGTGGCGGATCTTGAAGTTCGCCTTGATGCCGTTCTT
CTGCTTGTCGGCCATGATATAGACGTTGTGGCTGTTGTAGTTGTACTCCAGCTTGTGCCCCAGGATGTTG
CCGTCCTCCTTGAAGTCGATGCCCTTCAGCTCGATGCGGTTCACCAGGGTGTCGCCCTCGAACTTCACCT
CGGCGCGGGTCTTGTAGTTGCCGTCGTCCTTGAAGAAGATGGTGCGCTCCTGGACGTAGCCTTCGGGCAT
GGCGGACTTGAAGAAGTCGTGCTGCTTCATGTGGTCGGGGTAGCGGCTGAAGCACTGCACGCCGTAGCTG
AAGGTGGTCACGAGGGTGGGCCAGGGCACGGGCAGCTTGCCGGTGGTGCAGATGAACTTCAGGGTCAGCT
TGCCGTAGGTGGCATCGCCCTCGCCCTCGCCAGACACGCTGAACTTGTGGCCGTTTACGTCGCCGTCCAG
CTCGACCAGGATGGGCACCACCCCGGTGA
